Addgene plasmid #117390: pTn7xTS-sfGFP
Purpose: Tn7 tagging vector pTn7xTS with sfGFP expression scaffold
Depositing lab: Karen Guillemin. Depositing organization: University of Oregon. Publication: Modernized Tools for Streamlined Genetic Manipulation and Comparative Study of Wild and Diverse Proteobacterial Lineages. Wiles TJ, Wall ES, Schlomann BH, Hay EA, Parthasarathy R, Guillemin K. MBio. 2018 Oct 9;9(5). pii: mBio.01877-18. doi: 10.1128/mBio.01877-18. PubMed 30301859.
Backbone
  Vector backbone: pUC18R6K
  Modifications to backbone: The temperature-sensitive origin of replication ori101/repA101ts was inserted via blunt-ligation into the R6K origin of replication, rendering the R6K ori dysfunctional.
  Vector type: Bacterial Expression, Synthetic Biology
Growth in bacteria
  Bacterial resistance: Ampicillin, 100 μg/mL
  Growth temperature: 30°C
  Growth strain: DH5alpha
  Growth instructions: Also carries a gentamicin selectable marker
  Copy number: Low Copy
Gene/Insert
  Gene/Insert name: sfGFP
  Species: Synthetic
  Insert size (bp): 996
  Promoter: Ptac
  Cloning method: Restriction Enzyme; 5′ cloning site SmaI (destroyed during cloning); 3′ cloning site SmaI (destroyed during cloning)
  Sequencing primers: 5′ caaagggaatcaggggatct; 3′ gaggggtggaaatggagttt
Terms and licenses: Academic/Nonprofit Terms; Industry Terms: Not Available to Industry
How to cite: pTn7xTS-sfGFP was a gift from Karen Guillemin (Addgene plasmid # 117390 ; http://n2t.net/addgene:117390 ; RRID:Addgene_117390)
