[The description below was written by a language model from this plasmid's Addgene catalogue record and pLannotate feature annotations shown in this document.]
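Description:
pTn7xTS-sfGFP is a bacterial mini-Tn7 delivery vector of about 7.2 kb, built on the pUC18R6K backbone and designed to insert a constitutive fluorescent marker into the chromosomes of proteobacteria. The original R6K γ origin was disrupted by blunt-end insertion of the pSC101 origin together with its temperature-sensitive RepA101 initiator. The feature tables accordingly show R6K γ fragments flanking the pSC101 ori/Rep101 module. Replication is therefore low copy and only permissive at reduced temperature, so the plasmid can be lost from recipient cells by a temperature shift after transposition. The backbone carries ampicillin resistance (bla with its own promoter) and an incP oriT that allows conjugative transfer from a mobilising donor strain. Only remnants of the ColE1 origin, bom, rop, lacI and lacZα remain.

The payload lies between the Tn7L and Tn7R ends. It comprises a roughly 1 kb sfGFP expression scaffold cloned into a destroyed SmaI site, in which the tac promoter and a phage T7 gene 10 ribosome binding site drive sfGFP. The automated annotation labels this reading frame as EBFP and GFPuv fragments, which reflects homology among GFP variants rather than different reporters. Next to it is a gentamicin acetyltransferase gene (aacC1) expressed from the integron Pc promoter and flanked by FRT sites, so the marker can in principle be excised by FLP recombinase after integration. The rrnB T1 and lambda t0 terminators sit near the Tn7R end, insulating the cassette. No transposase genes are annotated, so the Tn7 transposition functions must be supplied in trans. The NGS and depositor sequences agree closely, differing by one nucleotide in length.
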