Features (pLannotate 1.2.2; 26 found; start..end, strand, type, name):
     53..75      -  rep_origin     R6K γ ori (fragment): γ replication origin from E. coli plasmid R6K; requires the R6K initiator protein pi for replication
    107..215     -  oriT           oriT: incP origin of transfer
    432..486     +  CDS            lacI (fragment): lac repressor; lacI; The lac repressor binds to the lac operator to inhibit transcription in E. coli. This inhibition can be relieved by adding lactose or isopropyl-β-D-thiogalactopyranoside (IPTG).
    519..684     +  mobile_element Tn7L: mini-Tn7 element (left end of the Tn7 transposon) Tn7
    788..902     -  CDS            GFPuv (fragment): GFP variant optimized for excitation by UV light
    933..1648    -  CDS            EBFP (fragment): enhanced blue variant of GFP mammalian codon-optimized
   1657..1679    -  RBS            RBS: efficient ribosome binding site from bacteriophage T7 gene 10 (Olins and Rangwala, 1989)
   1703..1731    -  promoter       tac promoter: strong E. coli promoter; hybrid between the trp and lac UV5 promoters
   1781..1828    -  protein_bind   FRT: FLP-mediated recombination occurs in the 8-bp core sequence TCTAGAAA (Turan and Bode, 2011). FLP recombinase from the Saccharomyces cerevisiae 2μ plasmid
   1869..1897    +  promoter       Pc promoter: intI1 (promoter lies within the coding sequence); class 1 integron promoter
   2086..2619    +  CDS            GmR: gentamycin acetyltransferase; aacC1; confers resistance to gentamycin
   2749..2782    -  protein_bind   FRT (minimal): supports FLP-mediated excision but not integration (Turan and Bode, 2011) FLP recombinase from the Saccharomyces cerevisiae 2μ plasmid
   2857..2943    -  terminator     rrnB T1 terminator: Escherichia coli rrnB; transcription terminator T1 from the E. coli rrnB gene
   3007..3036    -  CDS            CmR (fragment): chloramphenicol acetyltransferase confers resistance to chloramphenicol
   3046..3140    -  terminator     lambda t0 terminator: transcription terminator from phage lambda
   3161..3185    +  misc_feature   MCS (fragment): pBluescript multiple cloning site
   3189..3387    +  mobile_element Tn7R (fragment): mini-Tn7 element (right end of the Tn7 transposon) Tn7
   3459..3527    +  CDS            lacZα (fragment): LacZα fragment of β-galactosidase; lacZ fragment
   3533..3632    -  misc_feature   bom (fragment): basis of mobility region from pBR322
   3734..3769    -  CDS            rop (fragment): Rop protein, which maintains plasmids at low copy number; rop
   3864..3968    +  promoter       AmpR promoter: bla
   3969..4829    +  CDS            AmpR: β-lactamase; bla; confers resistance to ampicillin, carbenicillin, and related antibiotics
   5000..5232    +  rep_origin     ori (fragment): high-copy-number ColE1/pMB1/pBR322/pUC origin of replication
   5238..5381    -  rep_origin     R6K γ ori (fragment): γ replication origin from E. coli plasmid R6K; requires the R6K initiator protein pi for replication
   5488..6438    -  CDS            Rep101: RepA protein needed for replication with the pSC101 origin; rep101
   6486..6708    -  rep_origin     pSC101 ori: low-copy replication origin that requires the Rep101 protein
>Addgene plasmid #117390 | pTn7xTS-sfGFP | depositor full sequence | sequence record 221646 | pTn7xTS-sfGFP sequence 7182 bps
GGGGTCTGACGCTCAGTGGAACGAAAACTCACGTTAAGGGATTTTGGTCATGGTACTATCAACAGGTTGA
ACTGCCCATGTTCTTTCCTGCGTTATCAGAGCTTATCGGCCAGCCTCGCAGAGCAGGATTCCCGTTGAGC
ACCGCCAGGTGCGAATAAGGGACAGTGAAGAAGGAACACCCGCTCGCGGGTGGGCCTACTTCACCTATCC
TGCCCGGCTGACGCCGTTGGATACACCAAGGAAAGTCTACACGAACCCTTTGGCAAAATCCTGTATATCG
TGCGAAAAAGGATGGATATACCGAAAAAATCGCTATAATGACCCCGAAGCAGGGTTATGCAGCGGAAAGT
ATACCTTAAGGAATCCCCTGATACCGCTCGCCGCAGCCGAACGACCGAGCGCAGCGGGTCAGTGAGCGAG
GAAGCGGAAGAGCGCCCAATACGCAAACCGCCTCTCCCCGCGCGTTGGCCGATTCATTAATGCAGCGCCC
AAACATAACAGGAAGAAAAATGCCCCGCTGTGGGCGGACAAAATAGTTGGGAACTGGGAGGGGTGGAAAT
GGAGTTTTTAAGGATTATTTAGGGAAGAGTGACAAAATAGATGGGAACTGGGTGTAGCGTCGTAAGCTAA
TACGAAAATTAAAAATGACAAAATAGTTTGGAACTAGATTTCACTTATCTGGTTGGCCTGCAAGGCCTTC
GCGAGGTACCGGGCCCAAGCTTCTCGAGGAATTCCTGCAGCCCCTAGGCCGAGAAAAAAAAGCCCGCTCA
TTAGGCGGGCTAGCTCATTATTTGTAGAGCTCATCCATGCCATGTGTAATCCCAGCAGCAGTTACAAACT
CAAGAAGGACCATGTGGTCACGCTTTTCGTTGGGATCTTTCGAAAGGGCAGATTGTGTCGACCAGCTATC
GATCCATGGGGCCCGCGGCCGCTCACTTGTACAGCTCGTCCATGCCGAGAGTGATCCCGGCGGCGGTCAC
GAACTCCAGCAGGACCATGTGATCGCGCTTCTCGTTGGGGTCTTTGCTCAGGACGGACTGGGTGCTCAGG
TAGTGGTTGTCGGGCAGCAGCACGGGGCCGTCGCCGATGGGGGTGTTCTGCTGGTAGTGGTCGGCGAGCT
GCACGCTGCCGTCCTCGACGTTGTGGCGGATCTTGAAGTTCACCTTGATGCCGTTCTTCTGCTTGTCGGC
CATGATATAGACGTTGTGGCTGTTGAAGTTGTACTCCAGCTTGTGCCCCAGGATGTTGCCGTCCTCCTTG
AAGTCGATGCCCTTCAGCTCGATGCGGTTCACCAGGGTGTCGCCCTCGAACTTCACCTCGGCGCGGGTCT
TGTAGGTGCCGTCGTCCTTGAAGAAGATGGTGCGCTCCTGGACGTAGCCTTCGGGCATGGCGGACTTGAA
GAAGTCGTGCTGCTTCATGTGGTCGGGGTAGCGGCTGAAGCACTGCACGCCGTAGGTCAGGGTGGTCACG
AGGGTGGGCCAGGGCACGGGCAGCTTGCCGGTGGTGCAGATGAACTTCAGGGTCAGCTTGCCGTTGGTGG
CATCGCCCTCGCCCTCGCCGCGCACGCTGAACTTGTGGCCGTTTACGTCGCCATCCAGCTCGACCAGGAT
GGGCACCACCCCGGTGAACAGCTCCTCGCCCTTGCTCATATGTATATCTCCTTCTTAAAGTTAAACAAAA
TTATTTCTAGGGATCCTCCACACATTATACGAGCCGATGATTAATTGTCAAGAATTGGGGGATCCACTAG
TGAGCTCCGAATTAGCTTCAAAAGCGCTCTGAAGTTCCTATACTTTCTAGAGAATAGGAACTTCGGAATA
GGAACTTCAAGATCCCCTGATTCCCTTTGTCAACAGCAATGGATCGAATTGACATAAGCCTGTTCGGTTC
GTAAACTGTAATGCAAGTAGCGTATGCGCTCACGCAACTGGTCCAGAACCTTGACCGAACGCAGCGGTGG
TAACGGCGCAGTGGCGGTTTTCATGGCTTGTTATGACTGTTTTTTTGTACAGTCTATGCCTCGGGCATCC
AAGCAGCAAGCGCGTTACGCCGTGGGTCGATGTTTGATGTTATGGAGCAGCAACGATGTTACGCAGCAGC
AACGATGTTACGCAGCAGGGCAGTCGCCCTAAAACAAAGTTAGGTGGCTCAAGTATGGGCATCATTCGCA
CATGTAGGCTCGGCCCTGACCAAGTCAAATCCATGCGGGCTGCTCTTGATCTTTTCGGTCGTGAGTTCGG
AGACGTAGCCACCTACTCCCAACATCAGCCGGACTCCGATTACCTCGGGAACTTGCTCCGTAGTAAGACA
TTCATCGCGCTTGCTGCCTTCGACCAAGAAGCGGTTGTTGGCGCTCTCGCGGCTTACGTTCTGCCCAAGT
TTGAGCAGCCGCGTAGTGAGATCTATATCTATGATCTCGCAGTCTCCGGCGAGCACCGGAGGCAGGGCAT
TGCCACCGCGCTCATCAATCTCCTCAAGCATGAGGCCAACGCGCTTGGTGCTTATGTGATCTACGTGCAA
GCAGATTACGGTGACGATCCCGCAGTGGCTCTCTATACAAAGTTGGGCATACGGGAAGAAGTGATGCACT
TTGATATCGACCCAAGTACCGCCACCTAACAATTCGTTCAAGCCGAGATCGGCTTCCCGGCCGCGGAGTT
GTTCGGTAAATTGTCACAACGCCGCGGCCAATTCGATCTAGAATTCCATTGAGTAAGTTTTTAAGCACAT
CAGCTTCAAAAGCGCTCTGAAGTTCCTATACTTTCTAGAGAATAGGAACTTCGGAATAGGTACTTCAAGA
TCCCCAATTCGATCGTCATGCATGATATCGTCCGGGCCGCAAGCTCCTAGCGGCGGATTTGTCCTACTCA
GGAGAGCGTTCACCGACAAACAACAGATAAAACGAAAGGCCCAGTCTTTCGACTGAGCCTTTCGTTTTAT
TTGATGCCTCAAGCTAGAGAGTCATTACCCCAGGCGTTTAAGGGCACCAATAACTGCCTTAAAAAAATTA
CGCCCCGCCCTGCCACTCATCGCAGTCTAGCTTGGATTCTCACCAATAAAAAACGCCCGGCGGCAACCGA
GCGTTCTGAACAAATCCAGATGGAGTTCTGAGGTCATTACTGGATCTATCAACAGGAGTCCAAGCTCAGC
TAATTAAGCTAGCTTATCGATACCGTCGACCTCGAACCCCACGCCCCTCTTTAATACGACGGGCAATTTG
CACTTCAGAAAATGAAGAGTTTGCTTTAGCCATAACAAAAGTCCAGTATGCTTTTTCACAGCATAACTGG
ACTGATTTCAGTTTACAACTATTCTGTCTAGTTTAAGACTTTATTGTCATAGTTTAGATCTATTTTGTTC
AGTTTAAGACTTTATTGTCCGCCCACACCCGCTTACGCAGGGCATCCATTTATTACTCAACCGTAACCGA
TTTTGCCAGGTTACGCGGCTGGTCCTCTAGCTGGCGTAATAGCGAAGAGGCCCGCACCGATCGCCCTTCC
CAACAGTTGCGCAGCCTGAATGGCGAATGGCGCCTGATGCGGTATTTTCTCCTTACGCATCTGTGCGGTA
TTTCACACCGCATATGGTGCACTCTCAGTACAATCTGCTCTGATGCCGCATAGTTAAGCCAGCCCCGACA
CCCGCCAACACCCGCTGACGCGCCCTGACGGGCTTGTCTGCTCCCGGCATCCGCTTACAGACAAGCTGTG
ACCGTCTCCGGGAGCTGCATGTGTCAGAGGTTTTCACCGTCATCACCGAAACGCGCGAGACGAAAGGGCC
TCGTGATACGCCTATTTTTATAGGTTAATGTCATGATAATAATGGTTTCTTAGACGTCAGGTGGCACTTT
TCGGGGAAATGTGCGCGGAACCCCTATTTGTTTATTTTTCTAAATACATTCAAATATGTATCCGCTCATG
AGACAATAACCCTGATAAATGCTTCAATAATATTGAAAAAGGAAGAGTATGAGTATTCAACATTTCCGTG
TCGCCCTTATTCCCTTTTTTGCGGCATTTTGCCTTCCTGTTTTTGCTCACCCAGAAACGCTGGTGAAAGT
AAAAGATGCTGAAGATCAGTTGGGTGCACGAGTGGGTTACATCGAACTGGATCTCAACAGCGGTAAGATC
CTTGAGAGTTTTCGCCCCGAAGAACGTTTTCCAATGATGAGCACTTTTAAAGTTCTGCTATGTGGCGCGG
TATTATCCCGTATTGACGCCGGGCAAGAGCAACTCGGTCGCCGCATACACTATTCTCAGAATGACTTGGT
TGAGTACTCACCAGTCACAGAAAAGCATCTTACGGATGGCATGACAGTAAGAGAATTATGCAGTGCTGCC
ATAACCATGAGTGATAACACTGCGGCCAACTTACTTCTGACAACGATCGGAGGACCGAAGGAGCTAACCG
CTTTTTTGCACAACATGGGGGATCATGTAACTCGCCTTGATCGTTGGGAACCGGAGCTGAATGAAGCCAT
ACCAAACGACGAGCGTGACACCACGATGCCTGTAGCAATGGCAACAACGTTGCGCAAACTATTAACTGGC
GAACTACTTACTCTAGCTTCCCGGCAACAATTAATAGACTGGATGGAGGCGGATAAAGTTGCAGGACCAC
TTCTGCGCTCGGCCCTTCCGGCTGGCTGGTTTATTGCTGATAAATCTGGAGCCGGTGAGCGTGGGTCTCG
CGGTATCATTGCAGCACTGGGGCCAGATGGTAAGCCCTCCCGTATCGTAGTTATCTACACGACGGGGAGT
CAGGCAACTATGGATGAACGAAATAGACAGATCGCTGAGATAGGTGCCTCACTGATTAAGCATTGGTAAC
TGTCAGACCAAGTTTACTCATATATACTTTAGATTGATTTAAAACTTCATTTTTAATTTAAAAGGATCTA
GGTGAAGATCCTTTTTGATAATCTCATGACCAAAATCCCTTAACGTGAGTTTTCGTTCCACTGAGCGTCA
GACCCCGTAGAAAAGATCAAAGGATCTTCTTGAGATCCTTTTTTTCTGCGCGTAATCTGCTGCTTGCAAA
CAAAAAAACCACCGCTACCAGCGGTGGTTTGTTTGCCGGATCAAGAGCTACCAACTCTTTTTCCGAAGGT
AACTGGCTTCAGCAGAGCGCAGATACCAAATACTGTCCTTCTAGTGTAGCCGTAGTTAGGCCACCACTTC
AAGAACTCTGTAGCACCGCCTACATACCTCGCTCTGCTAATCCTGTTACCAGCCGGTTGTCAGCCGTTAA
GTGTTCCTGTGTCACTCAAAATTGCTTTGAGAGGCTCTAAGGGCTTCTCAGTGCGTTACATCCCTGGCTT
GTTGTCCACAACCGTTAAACCTTAAAAGCTTTAAAAGCCTTATATATTCTTTTTTTTCTTACATGGGTAT
GGACAGTTTTCCCTTTGATATGTAACGGTGAACAGTTGTTCTACTTTTGTTTGTTAGTCTTGATGCTTCA
CTGATAGATACAAGAGCCATAAGAACCTCAGATCCTTCCGTATTTAGCCAGTATGTTCTCTAGTGTGGTT
CGTTGTTTTTGCGTGAGCCATGAGAACGAACCATTGAGATCATACTTACTTTGCATGTCACTCAAAAATT
TTGCCTCAAAACTGGTGAGCTGAATTTTTGCAGTTAAAGCATCGTGTAGTGTTTTTCTTAGTCCGTTACG
TAGGTAGGAATCTGATGTAATGGTTGTTGGTATTTTGTCACCATTCATTTTTATCTGGTTGTTCTCAAGT
TCGGTTACGAGATCCATTTGTCTATCTAGTTCAACTTGGAAAATCAACGTATCAGTCGGGCGGCCTCGCT
TATCAACCACCAATTTCATATTGCTGTAAGTGTTTAAATCTTTACTTATTGGTTTCAAAACCCATTGGTT
AAGCCTTTTAAACTCATGGTAGTTATTTTCAAGCATTAACATGAACTTAAATTCATCAAGGCTAATCTCT
ATATTTGCCTTGTGAGTTTTCTTTTGTGTTAGTTCTTTTAATAACCACTCATAAATCCTCATAGAGTATT
TGTTTTCAAAAGACTTAACATGTTCCAGATTATATTTTATGAATTTTTTTAACTGGAAAAGATAAGGCAA
TATCTCTTCACTAAAAACTAATTCTAATTTTTCGCTTGAGAACTTGGCATAGTTTGTCCACTGGAAAATC
TCAAAGCCTTTAACCAAAGGATTCCTGATTTCCACAGTTCTCGTCATCAGCTCTCTGGTTGCTTTAGCTA
ATACACCATAAGCATTTTCCCTACTGATGTTCATCATCTGAGCGTATTGGTTATAAGTGAACGATACCGT
CCGTTCTTTCCTTGTAGGGTTTTCAATCGTGGGGTTGAGTAGTGCCACACAGCATAAAATTAGCTTGGTT
TCATGCTCCGTTAAGTCATAGCGACTAATCGCTAGTTCATTTGCTTTGAAAACAACTAATTCAGACATAC
ATCTCAATTGGTCTAGGTGATTTTAATCACTATACCAATTGAGATGGGCTAGTCAATGATAATTACTAGT
CCTTTTCCTTTGAGTTGTGGGTATCTGTAAATTCTGCTAGACCTTTGCTGGAAAACTTGTAAATTCTGCT
AGACCCTCTGTAAATTCCGCTAGACCTTTGTGTGTTTTTTTTGTTTATATTCAAGTGGTTATAATTTATA
GAATAAAGAAAGAATAAAAAAAGATAAAAAGAATAGATCCCAGCCCTGTGTATAACTCACTACTTTAGTC
AGTTCCGCAGTATTACAAAAGGATGTCGCAAACGCTGTTTGCTCCTCTACAAAACAGACCTTAAAACCCT
AAAGGCTTAAGTAGCACCCTCGCAAGCTCGGTTGCGGCCGCAATCGGGCAAATCGCTGAATATTCCTTTT
GTCTCCGACCATCAGGCACCTGAGTCGCTGTCTTTTTCGTGACATTCAGTTCGCTGCGCTCACGGCTCTG
GCAGTGAATGGGGGTAAATGGCACTACAGGCGCCTTTTATGGATTCATGCAAGGAAACTACCCATAATAC
AAGAAAAGCCCGTCACGGGCTTCTCAGGGCGTTTTATGGCGGGTCTGCTATGTGGTGCTATCTGACTTTT
TGCTGTTCAGCAGTTCCTGCCCTCTGATTTTCCAGTCTGACCACTTCGGATTATCCCGTGACAGGTCATT
CAGACTGGCTAATGCACCCAGTAAGGCAGCGGTATCATCAAC
