Features (pLannotate 1.2.2; 26 found; start..end, strand, type, name):
     52..74      -  rep_origin     R6K γ ori (fragment): γ replication origin from E. coli plasmid R6K; requires the R6K initiator protein pi for replication
    106..214     -  oriT           oriT: incP origin of transfer
    431..485     +  CDS            lacI (fragment): lac repressor; lacI; The lac repressor binds to the lac operator to inhibit transcription in E. coli. This inhibition can be relieved by adding lactose or isopropyl-β-D-thiogalactopyranoside (IPTG).
    518..683     +  mobile_element Tn7L: mini-Tn7 element (left end of the Tn7 transposon) Tn7
    787..901     -  CDS            GFPuv (fragment): GFP variant optimized for excitation by UV light
    932..1647    -  CDS            EBFP (fragment): enhanced blue variant of GFP mammalian codon-optimized
   1656..1678    -  RBS            RBS: efficient ribosome binding site from bacteriophage T7 gene 10 (Olins and Rangwala, 1989)
   1702..1730    -  promoter       tac promoter: strong E. coli promoter; hybrid between the trp and lac UV5 promoters
   1780..1827    -  protein_bind   FRT: FLP-mediated recombination occurs in the 8-bp core sequence TCTAGAAA (Turan and Bode, 2011). FLP recombinase from the Saccharomyces cerevisiae 2μ plasmid
   1868..1896    +  promoter       Pc promoter: intI1 (promoter lies within the coding sequence); class 1 integron promoter
   2085..2618    +  CDS            GmR: gentamycin acetyltransferase; aacC1; confers resistance to gentamycin
   2748..2781    -  protein_bind   FRT (minimal): supports FLP-mediated excision but not integration (Turan and Bode, 2011) FLP recombinase from the Saccharomyces cerevisiae 2μ plasmid
   2856..2942    -  terminator     rrnB T1 terminator: Escherichia coli rrnB; transcription terminator T1 from the E. coli rrnB gene
   3006..3035    -  CDS            CmR (fragment): chloramphenicol acetyltransferase confers resistance to chloramphenicol
   3045..3139    -  terminator     lambda t0 terminator: transcription terminator from phage lambda
   3160..3184    +  misc_feature   MCS (fragment): pBluescript multiple cloning site
   3188..3382    +  mobile_element Tn7R (fragment): mini-Tn7 element (right end of the Tn7 transposon) Tn7
   3458..3526    +  CDS            lacZα (fragment): LacZα fragment of β-galactosidase; lacZ fragment
   3532..3631    -  misc_feature   bom (fragment): basis of mobility region from pBR322
   3733..3768    -  CDS            rop (fragment): Rop protein, which maintains plasmids at low copy number; rop
   3863..3967    +  promoter       AmpR promoter: bla
   3968..4828    +  CDS            AmpR: β-lactamase; bla; confers resistance to ampicillin, carbenicillin, and related antibiotics
   4999..5231    +  rep_origin     ori (fragment): high-copy-number ColE1/pMB1/pBR322/pUC origin of replication
   5237..5380    -  rep_origin     R6K γ ori (fragment): γ replication origin from E. coli plasmid R6K; requires the R6K initiator protein pi for replication
   5487..6437    -  CDS            Rep101(Ts): temperature-sensitive version of the RepA protein needed for replication with the pSC101 origin (Armstrong et al., 1984); rep101 encoding an A56V mutation
   6485..6707    -  rep_origin     pSC101 ori: low-copy replication origin that requires the Rep101 protein
>Addgene plasmid #117390 | pTn7xTS-sfGFP | addgene full sequence | sequence record 230514 | Addgene NGS Result
GGGGTCTGACGCTCAGTGGAACGAAAACTCACGTTAAGGGATTTTGGTCATGTACTATCAACAGGTTGAA
CTGCCCATGTTCTTTCCTGCGTTATCAGAGCTTATCGGCCAGCCTCGCAGAGCAGGATTCCCGTTGAGCA
CCGCCAGGTGCGAATAAGGGACAGTGAAGAAGGAACACCCGCTCGCGGGTGGGCCTACTTCACCTATCCT
GCCCGGCTGACGCCGTTGGATACACCAAGGAAAGTCTACACGAACCCTTTGGCAAAATCCTGTATATCGT
GCGAAAAAGGATGGATATACCGAAAAAATCGCTATAATGACCCCGAAGCAGGGTTATGCAGCGGAAAGTA
TACCTTAAGGAATCCCCTGATACCGCTCGCCGCAGCCGAACGACCGAGCGCAGCGGGTCAGTGAGCGAGG
AAGCGGAAGAGCGCCCAATACGCAAACCGCCTCTCCCCGCGCGTTGGCCGATTCATTAATGCAGCGCCCA
AACATAACAGGAAGAAAAATGCCCCGCTGTGGGCGGACAAAATAGTTGGGAACTGGGAGGGGTGGAAATG
GAGTTTTTAAGGATTATTTAGGGAAGAGTGACAAAATAGATGGGAACTGGGTGTAGCGTCGTAAGCTAAT
ACGAAAATTAAAAATGACAAAATAGTTTGGAACTAGATTTCACTTATCTGGTTGGCCTGCAAGGCCTTCG
CGAGGTACCGGGCCCAAGCTTCTCGAGGAATTCCTGCAGCCCCTAGGCCGAGAAAAAAAAGCCCGCTCAT
TAGGCGGGCTAGCTCATTATTTGTAGAGCTCATCCATGCCATGTGTAATCCCAGCAGCAGTTACAAACTC
AAGAAGGACCATGTGGTCACGCTTTTCGTTGGGATCTTTCGAAAGGGCAGATTGTGTCGACCAGCTATCG
ATCCATGGGGCCCGCGGCCGCTCACTTGTACAGCTCGTCCATGCCGAGAGTGATCCCGGCGGCGGTCACG
AACTCCAGCAGGACCATGTGATCGCGCTTCTCGTTGGGGTCTTTGCTCAGGACGGACTGGGTGCTCAGGT
AGTGGTTGTCGGGCAGCAGCACGGGGCCGTCGCCGATGGGGGTGTTCTGCTGGTAGTGGTCGGCGAGCTG
CACGCTGCCGTCCTCGACGTTGTGGCGGATCTTGAAGTTCACCTTGATGCCGTTCTTCTGCTTGTCGGCC
ATGATATAGACGTTGTGGCTGTTGAAGTTGTACTCCAGCTTGTGCCCCAGGATGTTGCCGTCCTCCTTGA
AGTCGATGCCCTTCAGCTCGATGCGGTTCACCAGGGTGTCGCCCTCGAACTTCACCTCGGCGCGGGTCTT
GTAGGTGCCGTCGTCCTTGAAGAAGATGGTGCGCTCCTGGACGTAGCCTTCGGGCATGGCGGACTTGAAG
AAGTCGTGCTGCTTCATGTGGTCGGGGTAGCGGCTGAAGCACTGCACGCCGTAGGTCAGGGTGGTCACGA
GGGTGGGCCAGGGCACGGGCAGCTTGCCGGTGGTGCAGATGAACTTCAGGGTCAGCTTGCCGTTGGTGGC
ATCGCCCTCGCCCTCGCCGCGCACGCTGAACTTGTGGCCGTTTACGTCGCCATCCAGCTCGACCAGGATG
GGCACCACCCCGGTGAACAGCTCCTCGCCCTTGCTCATATGTATATCTCCTTCTTAAAGTTAAACAAAAT
TATTTCTAGGGATCCTCCACACATTATACGAGCCGATGATTAATTGTCAAGAATTGGGGGATCCACTAGT
GAGCTCCGAATTAGCTTCAAAAGCGCTCTGAAGTTCCTATACTTTCTAGAGAATAGGAACTTCGGAATAG
GAACTTCAAGATCCCCTGATTCCCTTTGTCAACAGCAATGGATCGAATTGACATAAGCCTGTTCGGTTCG
TAAACTGTAATGCAAGTAGCGTATGCGCTCACGCAACTGGTCCAGAACCTTGACCGAACGCAGCGGTGGT
AACGGCGCAGTGGCGGTTTTCATGGCTTGTTATGACTGTTTTTTTGTACAGTCTATGCCTCGGGCATCCA
AGCAGCAAGCGCGTTACGCCGTGGGTCGATGTTTGATGTTATGGAGCAGCAACGATGTTACGCAGCAGCA
ACGATGTTACGCAGCAGGGCAGTCGCCCTAAAACAAAGTTAGGTGGCTCAAGTATGGGCATCATTCGCAC
ATGTAGGCTCGGCCCTGACCAAGTCAAATCCATGCGGGCTGCTCTTGATCTTTTCGGTCGTGAGTTCGGA
GACGTAGCCACCTACTCCCAACATCAGCCGGACTCCGATTACCTCGGGAACTTGCTCCGTAGTAAGACAT
TCATCGCGCTTGCTGCCTTCGACCAAGAAGCGGTTGTTGGCGCTCTCGCGGCTTACGTTCTGCCCAAGTT
TGAGCAGCCGCGTAGTGAGATCTATATCTATGATCTCGCAGTCTCCGGCGAGCACCGGAGGCAGGGCATT
GCCACCGCGCTCATCAATCTCCTCAAGCATGAGGCCAACGCGCTTGGTGCTTATGTGATCTACGTGCAAG
CAGATTACGGTGACGATCCCGCAGTGGCTCTCTATACAAAGTTGGGCATACGGGAAGAAGTGATGCACTT
TGATATCGACCCAAGTACCGCCACCTAACAATTCGTTCAAGCCGAGATCGGCTTCCCGGCCGCGGAGTTG
TTCGGTAAATTGTCACAACGCCGCGGCCAATTCGATCTAGAATTCCATTGAGTAAGTTTTTAAGCACATC
AGCTTCAAAAGCGCTCTGAAGTTCCTATACTTTCTAGAGAATAGGAACTTCGGAATAGGTACTTCAAGAT
CCCCAATTCGATCGTCATGCATGATATCGTCCGGGCCGCAAGCTCCTAGCGGCGGATTTGTCCTACTCAG
GAGAGCGTTCACCGACAAACAACAGATAAAACGAAAGGCCCAGTCTTTCGACTGAGCCTTTCGTTTTATT
TGATGCCTCAAGCTAGAGAGTCATTACCCCAGGCGTTTAAGGGCACCAATAACTGCCTTAAAAAAATTAC
GCCCCGCCCTGCCACTCATCGCAGTCTAGCTTGGATTCTCACCAATAAAAAACGCCCGGCGGCAACCGAG
CGTTCTGAACAAATCCAGATGGAGTTCTGAGGTCATTACTGGATCTATCAACAGGAGTCCAAGCTCAGCT
AATTAAGCTAGCTTATCGATACCGTCGACCTCGAACCCCACGCCCCTCTTTAATACGACGGGCAATTTGC
ACTTCAGAAAATGAAGAGTTTGCTTTAGCCATAACAAAAGTCCAGTATGCTTTTTCACAGCATAACTGGA
CTGATTTCAGTTTACAACTATTCTGTCTAGTTTAAGACTTTATTGTCATAGTTTAGATCTATTTTGTTCA
GTTTAAGACTTTATTGTCCGCCTACACCCGCTTACGCAGGGCATCCATTTATTACTCAACCGTAACCGAT
TTTGCCAGGTTACGCGGCTGGTCCTCTAGCTGGCGTAATAGCGAAGAGGCCCGCACCGATCGCCCTTCCC
AACAGTTGCGCAGCCTGAATGGCGAATGGCGCCTGATGCGGTATTTTCTCCTTACGCATCTGTGCGGTAT
TTCACACCGCATATGGTGCACTCTCAGTACAATCTGCTCTGATGCCGCATAGTTAAGCCAGCCCCGACAC
CCGCCAACACCCGCTGACGCGCCCTGACGGGCTTGTCTGCTCCCGGCATCCGCTTACAGACAAGCTGTGA
CCGTCTCCGGGAGCTGCATGTGTCAGAGGTTTTCACCGTCATCACCGAAACGCGCGAGACGAAAGGGCCT
CGTGATACGCCTATTTTTATAGGTTAATGTCATGATAATAATGGTTTCTTAGACGTCAGGTGGCACTTTT
CGGGGAAATGTACGCGGAACCCCTATTTGTTTATTTTTCTAAATACATTCAAATATGTATCCGCTCATGA
GACAATAACCCTGATAAATGCTTCAATAATATTGAAAAAGGAAGAGTATGAGTATTCAACATTTCCGTGT
CGCCCTTATTCCCTTTTTTGCGGCATTTTGCCTTCCTGTTTTTGCTCACCCAGAAACGCTGGTGAAAGTA
AAAGATGCTGAAGATCAGTTGGGTGCACGAGTGGGTTACATCGAACTGGATCTCAACAGCGGTAAGATCC
TTGAGAGTTTTCGCCCCGAAGAACGTTTTCCAATGATGAGCACTTTTAAAGTTCTGCTATGTGGCGCGGT
ATTATCCCGTATTGACGCCGGGCAAGAGCAACTCGGTCGCCGCATACACTATTCTCAGAATGACTTGGTT
GAGTACTCACCAGTCACAGAAAAGCATCTTACGGATGGCATGACAGTAAGAGAATTATGCAGTGCTGCCA
TAACCATGAGTGATAACACTGCGGCCAACTTACTTCTGACAACGATCGGAGGACCGAAGGAGCTAACCGC
TTTTTTGCACAACATGGGGGATCATGTAACTCGCCTTGATCGTTGGGAACCGGAGCTGAATGAAGCCATA
CCAAACGACGAGCGTGACACCACGATGCCTGTAGCAATGGCAACAACGTTGCGCAAACTATTAACTGGCG
AACTACTTACTCTAGCTTCCCGGCAACAATTAATAGACTGGATGGAGGCGGATAAAGTTGCAGGACCACT
TCTGCGCTCGGCCCTTCCGGCTGGCTGGTTTATTGCTGATAAATCTGGAGCCGGTGAGCGTGGGTCTCGC
GGTATCATTGCAGCACTGGGGCCAGATGGTAAGCCCTCCCGTATCGTAGTTATCTACACGACGGGGAGTC
AGGCAACTATGGATGAACGAAATAGACAGATCGCTGAGATAGGTGCCTCACTGATTAAGCATTGGTAACT
GTCAGACCAAGTTTACTCATATATACTTTAGATTGATTTAAAACTTCATTTTTAATTTAAAAGGATCTAG
GTGAAGATCCTTTTTGATAATCTCATGACCAAAATCCCTTAACGTGAGTTTTCGTTCCACTGAGCGTCAG
ACCCCGTAGAAAAGATCAAAGGATCTTCTTGAGATCCTTTTTTTCTGCGCGTAATCTGCTGCTTGCAAAC
AAAAAAACCACCGCTACCAGCGGTGGTTTGTTTGCCGGATCAAGAGCTACCAACTCTTTTTCCGAAGGTA
ACTGGCTTCAGCAGAGCGCAGATACCAAATACTGTTCTTCTAGTGTAGCCGTAGTTAGGCCACCACTTCA
AGAACTCTGTAGCACCGCCTACATACCTCGCTCTGCTAATCCTGTTACCAGCCGGTTGTCAGCCGTTAAG
TGTTCCTGTGTCACTCAAAATTGCTTTGAGAGGCTCTAAGGGCTTCTCAGTGCGTTACATCCCTGGCTTG
TTGTCCACAACCGTTAAACCTTAAAAGCTTTAAAAGCCTTATATATTCTTTTTTTTCTTACATGGGTATG
GACAGTTTTCCCTTTGATATGTAACGGTGAACAGTTGTTCTACTTTTGTTTGTTAGTCTTGATGCTTCAC
TGATAGATACAAGAGCCATAAGAACCTCAGATCCTTCCGTATTTAGCCAGTATGTTCTCTAGTGTGGTTC
GTTGTTTTTGCGTGAGCCATGAGAACGAACCATTGAGATCATACTTACTTTGCATGTCACTCAAAAATTT
TGCCTCAAAACTGGTGAGCTGAATTTTTGCAGTTAAAGCATCGTGTAGTGTTTTTCTTAGTCCGTTATGT
AGGTAGGAATCTGATGTAATGGTTGTTGGTATTTTGTCACCATTCATTTTTATCTGGTTGTTCTCAAGTT
CGGTTACGAGATCCATTTGTCTATCTAGTTCAACTTGGAAAATCAACGTATCAGTCGGGCGGCCTCGCTT
ATCAACCACCAATTTCATATTGCTGTAAGTGTTTAAATCTTTACTTATTGGTTTCAAAACCCATTGGTTA
AGCCTTTTAAACTCATGGTAGTTATTTTCAAGCATTAACATGAACTTAAATTCATCAAGGCTAATCTCTA
TATTTGCCTTGTGAGTTTTCTTTTGTGTTAGTTCTTTTAATAACCACTCATAAATCCTCATAGAGTATTT
GTTTTCAAAAGACTTAACATGTTCCAGATTATATTTTATGAATTTTTTTAACTGGAAAAGATAAGGCAAT
ATCTCTTCACTAAAAACTAATTCTAATTTTTCGCTTGAGAACTTGGCATAGTTTGTCCACTGGAAAATCT
CAAAGCCTTTAACCAAAGGATTCCTGATTTCCACAGTTCTCGTCATCAGCTCTCTGGTTGCTTTAGCTAA
TACACCATAAGCATTTTCCCTACTGATGTTCATCATCTGAACGTATTGGTTATAAGTGAACGATACCGTC
CGTTCTTTCCTTGTAGGGTTTTCAATCGTGGGGTTGAGTAGTGCCACACAGCATAAAATTAGCTTGGTTT
CATGCTCCGTTAAGTCATAGCGACTAATCGCTAGTTCATTTGCTTTGAAAACAACTAATTCAGACATACA
TCTCAATTGGTCTAGGTGATTTTAATCACTATACCAATTGAGATGGGCTAGTCAATGATAATTACTAGTC
CTTTTCCTTTGAGTTGTGGGTATCTGTAAATTCTGCTAGACCTTTGCTGGAAAACTTGTAAATTCTGCTA
GACCCTCTGTAAATTCCGCTAGACCTTTGTGTGTTTTTTTTGTTTATATTCAAGTGGTTATAATTTATAG
AATAAAGAAAGAATAAAAAAAGATAAAAAGAATAGATCCCAGCCCTGTGTATAACTCACTACTTTAGTCA
GTTCCGCAGTATTACAAAAGGATGTCGCAAACGCTGTTTGCTCCTCTACAAAACAGACCTTAAAACCCTA
AAGGCTTAAGTAGCACCCTCGCAAGCTCGGTTGCGGCCGCAATCGGGCAAATCGCTGAATATTCCTTTTG
TCTCCGACCATCAGGCACCTGAGTCGCTGTCTTTTTCGTGACATTCAGTTCGCTGCGCTCACGGCTCTGG
CAGTGAATGGGGGTAAATGGCACTACAGGCGCCTTTTATGGATTCATGCAAGGAAACTACCCATAATACA
AGAAAAGCCCGTCACGGGCTTCTCAGGGCGTTTTATGGCGGGTCTGCTATGTGGTGCTATCTGACTTTTT
GCTGTTCAGCAGTTCCTGCCCTCTGATTTTCCAGTCTGACCACTTCGGATTATCCCGTGACAGGTCATTC
AGACTGGCTAATGCACCCAGTAAGGCAGCGGTATCATCAAC
